>Addgene plasmid #78938 | PP298 | depositor full sequence | sequence record 147682 | PP298 sequence 6162 bps
GATTAGCAGAGCGAGGTATGTAGGCGGTGCTACAGAGTTCTTGAAGTGGTGGCCTAACTACGGCTACACT
AGAAGGACAGTATTTGGTATCTGCGCTCTGCTGAAGCCAGTTACCTTCGGAAAAAGAGTTGGTAGCTCTT
GATCCGGCAAACAAACCACCGCTGGTAGCGGTGGTTTTTTTGTTTGCAAGCAGCAGATTACGCGCAGAAA
AAAAGGATCTCAAGAAGATCCTTTGATCTTTTCTACGGGGTCTGACGCTCAGTGGAACGAAAACTCACGT
TAAGGGATTTTGGTCATGAGATCAGATCTGAGCTCGTTTGGCCGTGGCCGTGCTCGTCCTCGTCGGCCGG
CTTGTCGACGACGGCGGTCTCCGTCGTCAGGATCATCCGGGCCACAAGCTTGCTGACAGAAGCCTCAAGA
AAAAAAAAATTCTTCTTCGACTATGCTGGAGGCAGAGATGATCGAGCCGGTAGTTAACTATATATAGCTA
AATTGGTTCCATCACCTCGAGTCAGCATCTGGTTACGTAACTCTGGCAACCAGTAACACGCTTAAGGTTT
GGAACAACACTAAACTACCTTGCGGTACTACCATTGACACTACACATCCTTAATTCCAATCCTGTCTGGC
CTCCTTCACCTTTTAACCATCTTGCCCATTCCAACTCGTGTCAGATTGCGTATCAAGTGAAAAAAAAAAA
ATTTTAAAATCTTTAACCCAATCAGGTAATAACTGTCGCCTCTTTTATCTGCCGCACTGCATGAGGTGTC
CCCTTAGTGGGAAAGAGTACTGAGCCAACCCTGGAGGACAGCAAGGGAAAAATACCTACAACTTGCTTCA
TAATGGTCGTAAAAACAATCCTTGTCGGATATAAGTGTTGTAGACTGTCCCTTATCCTCTGCGATGTTCT
TCCTCTCAAAGTTTGCGATTTCTCTCTATCAGAATTGCCATCAAGAGACTCAGGACTAATTTCGCAGTCC
CACACGCACTCGTACATGATTGGCTGAAATTTCCCTAAAGAATTTCTTTTTCACGAAAATTTTTTTTTAC
ACAAGATTTTCAGCAGATATAAAATGGAGAGCAGGACCTCCGCTGTGACTCTTCTTTTTTTTCTTTTATT
CTCACTACATACATTTTAGTTATTCGCCAACGGCAACTAGTAAAAATGCGCGGAGCTCCTAAGAAAAAGC
GCAAAGTCCGGCCGGCATCTAGACCCGGGGAGCGCCCCTTCCAGTGTCGCATTTGCATGCGGAACTTTTC
GCGCCAGGACAGGCTTGACAGGCATACCCGTACTCATACCGGTGAAAAACCGTTTCAGTGTCGGATCTGT
ATGCGAAATTTCTCCCAGAAGGAGCACTTGGCGGGGCATCTACGTACGCACACCGGCGAGAAGCCATTCC
AATGCCGAATATGCATGCGCAACTTCAGTCGCCGCGACAACCTGAACCGGCACCTAAAAACCCACCTGAG
GAACATATGCGGCGGAGGCACACCTGCAGCTGCGTCGACTCTAGAGGATCCATCTGCTGGAGACATGAGA
GCTGCCAACCTTTGGCCAAGCCCGCTCATGATCAAACGCTCTAAGAAGAACAGCCTGGCCTTGTCCCTGA
CGGCCGACCAGATGGTCAGTGCCTTGTTGGATGCTGAGCCCCCCATACTCTATTCCGAGTATGATCCTAC
CAGACCCTTCAGTGAAGCTTCGATGATGGGCTTACTGACCAACCTGGCAGACAGGGAGCTGGTTCACATG
ATCAACTGGGCGAAGAGGGTGCCAGGCTTTGTGGATTTGACCCTCCATGATCAGGTCCACCTTCTAGAAT
GTGCCTGGCTAGAGATCCTGATGATTGGTCTCGTCTGGCGCTCCATGGAGCACCCAGTGAAGCTACTGTT
TGCTCCTAACTTGCTCTTGGACAGGAACCAGGGAAAATGTGTAGAGGGCATGGTGGAGATCTTCGACATG
CTGCTGGCTACATCATCTCGGTTCCGCATGATGAATCTGCAGGGAGAGGAGTTTGTGTGCCTCAAATCTA
TTATTTTGCTTAATTCTGGAGTGTACACATTTCTGTCCAGCACCCTGAAGTCTCTGGAAGAGAAGGACCA
TATCCACCGAGTCCTGGACAAGATCACAGACACTTTGATCCACCTGATGGCCAAGGCAGGCCTGACCCTG
CAGCAGCAGCACCAGCGGCTGGCCCAGCTCCTCCTCATCCTCTCCCACATCAGGCACATGAGTAACAAAG
GCATGGAGCATCTGTACAGCATGAAGTGCAAGAACGTGGTGCCCCTCTATGACCTGCTGCTGGAGATGCT
GGACGCCCACCGCCTACATGCGCCCACTAGCCGTGGAGGGGCATCCGTGGAGGAGACGGACCAAAGCCAC
TTGGCCACTGCGGGCTCTACTTCATCGCCTAGGGCCGACGCGCTGGACGATTTCGATCTCGACATGCTGG
GTTCTGATGCCCTCGATGACTTTGACCTGGATATGTTGGGAAGCGACGCATTGGATGACTTTGATCTGGA
CATGCTCGGCTCCGATGCTCTGGACGATTTCGATCTCGATATGTTAATTAACTACCCGTACGACGTTCCG
GACTACGCTTCTTGAGGTACCATCGGTAGACCGGTCTTGCTAGATTCTAATCAAGAGGATGTCAGAATGC
CATTTGCCTGAGAGATGCAGGCTTCATTTTTGATACTTTTTTATTTGTAACCTATATAGTATAGGATTTT
TTTTGTCATTTTGTTTCTTCTCGTACGAGCTTGCTCCTGATCAGCCTATCTCGCAGCTGATGAATATCTT
GTGGTAGGGGTTTGGGAAAATCATTCGAGTTTGATGTTTTTCTTGGTATTTCCCACTCCTCTTCAGAGTA
CAGAAGATTAAGTGAGAGCTAGCATATCATATAGAAGTCATCGCGGCAGATCAATTCATCAATCGGAGTG
AGGATCATCAGTCAGAATAGGGGTATTGTGAATTTACTACTATTAATAGAAGTGAGGATTTACAATTGGT
TACTGTTCAAAGTTCAATCGGAGTTCGTATTCAATTGTTGCTGGAAGCTGCTCACCAGTCAGAGTAAGGG
TGCACCGGATGGGCCGTTCCCCCATCTATCGGTGTCAGAATCTGTGTGAATGGGGCCGAATTTATCAACA
GATCCGAGGACATAGAAGTTATCGAGTCCACTCACCAGTCTGAATAAGGGTACACTCCTCCAATCGATGT
GACTTCAATTGGGGTGAGAATCCATCAATCGGAGTGAGGATACCCTATGGCGCGCCACCCTATGGCATGC
ATGTGCTCTGTATGTATATAAAACTCTTGTTTTCTTCTTTTCTCTAAATATTCTTTCCTTATACATTAGG
TCCTTTGTAGCATAAATTACTATACTTCTATAGACACGCAAACACAAATACACACACTAAATTACCGGAT
CAATTCGAAGCTTAAATCGAAACGCGAATTCATGGTGAGCAAGGGCGAGGAGCTGTTCACCGGGGTGGTG
CCCATCCTGGTCGAGCTGGACGGCGACGTAAACGGCCACAAGTTCAGCGTGTCCGGCGAGGGCGAGGGCG
ATGCCACCTACGGCAAGCTGACCCTGAAGTTCATCTGCACCACCGGCAAGCTGCCCGTGCCCTGGCCCAC
CCTCGTGACCACCCTGACCTACGGCGTGCAGTGCTTCAGCCGCTACCCCGACCACATGAAGCAGCACGAC
TTCTTCAAGTCCGCCATGCCCGAAGGCTACGTCCAGGAGCGCACCATCTTCTTCAAGGACGACGGCAACT
ACAAGACCCGCGCCGAGGTGAAGTTCGAGGGCGACACCCTGGTGAACCGCATCGAGCTGAAGGGCATCGA
CTTCAAGGAGGACGGCAACATCCTGGGGCACAAGCTGGAGTACAACTACAACAGCCACAACGTCTATATC
ATGGCCGACAAGCAGAAGAACGGCATCAAGGTGAACTTCAAGATCCGCCACAACATCGAGGACGGCAGCG
TGCAGCTCGCCGACCACTACCAGCAGAACACCCCCATCGGCGACGGCCCCGTGCTGCTGCCCGACAACCA
CTACCTGAGCACCCAGAGCGCCCTGAGCAAAGACCCCAACGAGAAGCGCGATCACATGGTCCTGCTGGAG
TTCGTGACCGCCGCCGGGATCACTCTCGGCATGGACGAGCTGTACAAGGCCGCGGCGGCCGCCAGCTTTC
TAGAACAAAAACTCATCTCAGAAGAGGATCTGAATAGCGCCGTCGACCATCATCATCATCATCATTGACC
GGTCTTGCTAGATTCTAATCAAGAGGATGTCAGAATGCCATTTGCCTGAGAGATGCAGGCTTCATTTTTG
ATACTTTTTTATTTGTAACCTATATAGTATAGGATTTTTTTTGTCATTTTGTTTCTTCTCGTACGAGCTT
GCTCCTGATCAGCCTATCTCGCAGCTGATGAATATCTTGTGGTAGGGGTTTGGGAAAATCATTCGAGTTT
GATGTTTTTCTTGGTATTTCCCACTCCTCTTCAGAGTACAGAAGATTAAGTGAGACCTTCGTTTGTGCGG
ATCCCCCACACACCATAGCTTCAAAATGTTTCTACTCCTTTTTTACTCTTCCAGATTTTCTCGGACTCCG
CGCATCGCCGTACCACTTCAAAACACCCAAGCACAGCATACTAAATTTTCCCTCTTTCTTCCTCTAGGGT
GTCGTTAATTACCCGTACTAAAGGTTTGGAAAAGAAAAAAGAGACCGCCTCGTTTCTTTTTCTTCGTCGA
AAAAGGCAATAAAAATTTTTATCACGTTTCTTTTTCTTGAAATTTTTTTTTTTAGTTTTTTTCTCTTTCA
GTGACCTCCATTGATATTTAAGTTAATAAACGGTCTTCAATTTCTCAAGTTTCAGTTTCATTTTTCTTGT
TCTATTACAACTTTTTTTACTTCTTGTTCATTAGAAAGAAAGCATAGCAATCTAATCTAAGGGGCGGTGT
TGACAATTAATCATCGGCATAGTATATCGGCATAGTATAATACGACAAGGTGAGGAACTAAACCATGGCC
AAGTTGACCAGTGCCGTTCCGGTGCTCACCGCGCGCGACGTCGCCGGAGCGGTCGAGTTCTGGACCGACC
GGCTCGGGTTCTCCCGGGACTTCGTGGAGGACGACTTCGCCGGTGTGGTCCGGGACGACGTGACCCTGTT
CATCAGCGCGGTCCAGGACCAGGTGGTGCCGGACAACACCCTGGCCTGGGTGTGGGTGCGCGGCCTGGAC
GAGCTGTACGCCGAGTGGTCGGAGGTCGTGTCCACGAACTTCCGGGACGCCTCCGGGCCGGCCATGACCG
AGATCGGCGAGCAGCCGTGGGGGCGGGAGTTCGCCCTGCGCGACCCGGCCGGCAACTGCGTGCACTTCGT
GGCCGAGGAGCAGGACTGACACGTCCGACGGCGGCCCACGGGTCCCAGGCCTCGGAGATCCGTCCCCCTT
TTCCTTTGTCGATATCATGTAATTAGTTATGTCACGCTTACATTCACGCCCTCCCCCCACATCCGCTCTA
ACCGAAAAGGAAGGAGTTAGACAACCTGAAGTCTAGGTCCCTATTTATTTTTTTATAGTTATGTTAGTAT
TAAGAACGTTATTTATATTTCAAATTTTTCTTTTTTTTCTGTACAGACGCGTGTACGCATGTAACATTAT
ACTGAAAACCTTGCTTGAGAAGGTTTTGGGACGCTCGAAGGCTTTAATTTGCAAGCTGGAGACCAACATG
TGAGCAAAAGGCCAGCAAAAGGCCAGGAACCGTAAAAAGGCCGCGTTGCTGGCGTTTTTCCATAGGCTCC
GCCCCCCTGACGAGCATCACAAAAATCGACGCTCAAGTCAGAGGTGGCGAAACCCGACAGGACTATAAAG
ATACCAGGCGTTTCCCCCTGGAAGCTCCCTCGTGCGCTCTCCTGTTCCGACCCTGCCGCTTACCGGATAC
CTGTCCGCCTTTCTCCCTTCGGGAAGCGTGGCGCTTTCTCAATGCTCACGCTGTAGGTATCTCAGTTCGG
TGTAGGTCGTTCGCTCCAAGCTGGGCTGTGTGCACGAACCCCCCGTTCAGCCCGACCGCTGCGCCTTATC
CGGTAACTATCGTCTTGAGTCCAACCCGGTAAGACACGACTTATCGCCACTGGCAGCAGCCACTGGTAAC
AG
Features (pLannotate 1.2.2; 14 found; start..end, strand, type, name):
    318..404     -  CDS            groL1 (fragment): CH601_MYCA1 - Also known as groEL1 From Mycobacterium avium (strain 104).
   1504..1521    -  misc_feature   MCS (fragment): pUC18/19 multiple cloning site
   1526..2408    +  CDS            ERT2 (fragment): mutated ligand-binding domain of the human estrogen receptor (Feil et al., 1997)
   2417..2566    +  CDS            VP64: tetrameric repeat of the minimal activation domain of herpes simplex virus VP16 (Beerli et al., 1998)
   2641..2887    +  terminator     AOX1 terminator: Pichia pastoris AOX1; transcription terminator for AOX1
   2894..2912    +  promoter       CUP1 promoter (fragment): S. cerevisiae CUP1; inducible metallothionein promoter, regulated by Cu2+
   3462..4178    +  CDS            EGFP: EGFP is a basic (constitutively fluorescent) green fluorescent protein published in 1996, derived from Aequorea victoria. It is reported to be a rapidly-maturing weak dimer with moderate acid sensitivity.
   4248..4265    +  CDS            capTEV™ (fragment): composite tag for in vivo biotinylation, TEV protease cleavage, and 6xHis tagging
   4289..4535    +  terminator     AOX1 terminator: Pichia pastoris AOX1; transcription terminator for AOX1
   4550..4961    +  promoter       TEF1 promoter: S. cerevisiae TEF1; promoter for EF-1α
   4969..5016    +  promoter       EM7 promoter: synthetic bacterial promoter&nbsp
   5035..5409    +  CDS            BleoR: antibiotic-binding protein; Sh ble from Streptoalloteichus hindustanus; confers resistance to bleomycin, phleomycin, and Zeocin™
   5475..5722    +  terminator     CYC1 terminator: S. cerevisiae CYC1; transcription terminator for CYC1
   5797..223     -  rep_origin     ori (across the origin): high-copy-number ColE1/pMB1/pBR322/pUC origin of replication
