[The description below was written by a language model from this plasmid's Addgene catalogue record and pLannotate feature annotations shown in this document.]
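Description:
PP298 is a yeast expression plasmid built on the pPICZ A backbone, a vector family designed for Pichia pastoris. It is propagated in E. coli through a high-copy ColE1/pUC-type origin. Selection relies on a single Sh ble (BleoR) cassette that confers Zeocin resistance. This cassette sits behind tandem TEF1 and EM7 promoters and ends in the CYC1 terminator, so the same marker is expressed from EM7 in bacteria and from TEF1 in yeast. No yeast replication origin is annotated, which fits the integrative design typical of pPICZ vectors.

The catalogue entry lists only GFP as the insert, but the feature table indicates two expression units, each closed by its own AOX1 terminator. The upstream unit contains an ERT2 fragment (the mutated ligand-binding domain of the human estrogen receptor) followed directly by VP64, the tetrameric VP16 activation domain. This arrangement suggests a hormone-responsive synthetic transcriptional activator. The region preceding ERT2, which would hold this unit's promoter and any DNA-binding domain, is essentially unannotated, so neither is identified in the record. The downstream unit carries EGFP, followed by a short hit to a composite tag that probably represents a 6xHis tag. The promoter driving EGFP is also not identified. Only a very short CUP1 promoter fragment is annotated upstream of it, and this, like the small groL1 match, may be a spurious hit.

A plausible reading is that the ERT2–VP64 factor controls EGFP as an inducible reporter. The stated purpose is simply GFP expression, corresponding to one strain in a study of programmable, point-of-care biologics production in engineered yeast.
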