Addgene plasmid #78938: PP298
Purpose: Expresses GFP. Figure 3. Strain 4.
Depositing lab: Timothy Lu. Depositing organization: Massachusetts Institute of Technology. Publication: Synthetic biology and microbioreactor platforms for programmable production of biologics at the point-of-care. Perez-Pinera P, Han N, Cleto S, Cao J, Purcell O, Shah KA, Lee K, Ram R, Lu TK. Nat Commun. 2016 Jul 29;7:12211. doi: 10.1038/ncomms12211. PubMed 27470089.
Backbone
  Vector backbone: pPICZ A
  Vector type: Yeast Expression
Growth in bacteria
  Bacterial resistance: Bleocin (Zeocin), 50 μg/mL
  Growth temperature: 37°C
  Growth strain: DH5alpha
  Copy number: Unknown
Gene/Insert
  Gene/Insert name: GFP
Terms and licenses: Academic/Nonprofit Terms; Industry Terms: Not Available to Industry
How to cite: PP298 was a gift from Timothy Lu (Addgene plasmid # 78938 ; http://n2t.net/addgene:78938 ; RRID:Addgene_78938)
