>Addgene plasmid #78938 | PP298 | addgene partial sequence | sequence record 153556 | EGFP-N 5'-CGTCGCCGTCCAGCTCGACCAG-3'
GCGTTTCGATTTAAGCTTCGAATTGATCCGGTAATTTAGTGTGTGTATTTGTGTTTGCGTGTCTATAGAA
GTATAGTAATTTATGCTACAAAGGACCTAATGTATAAGGAAAGAATATTTAGAGAAAAGAAGAAAACAAG
AGTTTTATATACATACAGAGCACATGCATGCCATAGGGTGGCGCGCCATAGGGTATCCTCACTCCGATTG
ATGGATTCTCACCCCAATTGAAGTCACATCGATTGGAGGAGTGTACCCTTATTCAGACTGGTGAGTGGAC
TCGATAACTTCTATGTCCTCGGATCTGTTGATAAATTCGGCCCCATTCACACAGATTCTGACACCGATAG
ATGGGGGAACGGCCCATCCGGTGCACCCTTACTCTGACTGGTGAGCAGCTTCCAGCAACAATTGAATACG
AACTCCGATTGAACTTTGAACAGTAACCAATTGTAAATCCTCACTTCTATTAATAGTAGTAAATTCACAA
TACCCCTATTCTGACTGATGATCCTCACTCCGATTGATGAATTGATCTGCCGCGATGACTTCTATATGAT
ATGCTAGCTCTCACTTAATCTTCTGTACTCTGAAGAGGAGTGGGAAATACCAAGAAAAACATCAAACTCG
AATGATTTTCCCAAACCCCTACCACAAGATATTCATCAGCTGCGAGATAGGCTGATCAGGAGCAAGCTCG
TACGAGAAGAAACAAAATGACAAAAAAAATCCTATACTATATAGGTTACAAATAAAAAAGTATCAAAAAT
GAAGCCTGCATCTCTCAGGCAAATGGCATTCTGACATCCTCTTGATTAGAATCTAGCAAGACCGGTCTAC
